Addgene plasmid #38006: pET-21a(+)/MBP-His
Depositing lab: Michael J Fox Foundation MJFF. Depositing organization: Michael J Fox Foundation.
Backbone
  Vector backbone: pET21a (+)
  Backbone manufacturer: EMD Biosciences
  Backbone size w/o insert (bp): 5443
  Vector type: Bacterial Expression
Growth in bacteria
  Bacterial resistance: Ampicillin, 100 μg/mL
  Growth temperature: 37°C
  Growth strain: DH5alpha
  Copy number: High Copy
Gene/Insert
  Gene/Insert name: MBP (Maltose binding protein)
  Species: Synthetic
  Insert size (bp): 1184
  Tag / fusion protein: 6xHIS (C terminal on insert)
  Cloning method: Restriction Enzyme; 5′ cloning site NdeI (not destroyed); 3′ cloning site NotI (not destroyed)
  Sequencing primers: 5′ T7; 3′ T7-term
Terms and licenses: Academic/Nonprofit Terms; Industry Terms: Not Available to Industry
How to cite: pET-21a(+)/MBP-His was a gift from Michael J Fox Foundation MJFF (Addgene plasmid # 38006 ; http://n2t.net/addgene:38006 ; RRID:Addgene_38006)
