[The description below was written by a language model from this plasmid's Addgene catalogue record and pLannotate feature annotations shown in this document.]
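Description:
pET-21a(+)/MBP-His is a bacterial expression plasmid built on the pET21a(+) backbone for T7-driven production of maltose binding protein (MBP) carrying a C-terminal 6xHis tag. The roughly 1.2 kb MBP insert, listed as synthetic, was placed between the NdeI and NotI sites, both of which were retained. The feature table, generated from a full-length sequence of about 6.5 kb, identifies the coding region as an E. coli malE match. It sits downstream of a T7 promoter, a lac operator and the efficient T7 gene 10 ribosome binding site, and is followed by a histidine tag and the T7 terminator. The short partial hits annotated near the 3′ end of the open reading frame (a capTEV fragment, a "9xHis" fragment and a SET1 fragment) are small partial matches. They most likely reflect linker, His-tag and vector-derived sequence rather than complete functional tags. The record does not describe a protease cleavage site.

The plasmid carries lacI with its own promoter, so the lac repressor holds the T7/lac promoter off until IPTG is added. Expression also requires a host that supplies T7 RNA polymerase. Propagation relies on a ColE1/pBR322-type origin, with rop and bom regions also present, and selection is by ampicillin through the β-lactamase gene. The catalogue lists the plasmid as high copy, although rop is generally associated with reduced copy number. An f1 origin allows single-stranded DNA production, and the tetracycline resistance fragments are nonfunctional backbone remnants. The record does not state a specific purpose. A construct of this design would typically yield His-tagged MBP purifiable by metal-affinity or amylose chromatography, for instance as a control protein.
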