Features (pLannotate 1.2.2; 20 found; start..end, strand, type, name):
      1..192     -  CDS            rop: Rop protein, which maintains plasmids at low copy number; rop
    209..589     +  CDS            YPB1_ECOLX: Protein predicted: Swiss-Prot protein existence level 4. From Escherichia coli.
    661..952     -  CDS            TcR (fragment): tetracycline efflux protein; tet; confers resistance to tetracycline
    967..988     -  protein_bind   CAP binding site: CAP binding activates transcription in the presence of cAMP. E. coli catabolite activator protein
   1001..2083    -  CDS            lacI: lac repressor; lacI; The lac repressor binds to the lac operator to inhibit transcription in E. coli. This inhibition can be relieved by adding lactose or isopropyl-β-D-thiogalactopyranoside (IPTG).
   2084..2161    -  promoter       lacI promoter: lacI
   2169..2448    -  CDS            TcR (fragment): tetracycline efflux protein; tet; confers resistance to tetracycline
   2470..2488    +  promoter       T7 promoter: promoter for bacteriophage T7 RNA polymerase
   2489..2513    +  protein_bind   lac operator: The lac repressor binds to the lac operator to inhibit transcription in E. coli. This inhibition can be relieved by adding lactose or isopropyl-β-D-thiogalactopyranoside (IPTG). lac repressor encoded by lacI
   2528..2550    +  RBS            RBS: efficient ribosome binding site from bacteriophage T7 gene 10 (Olins and Rangwala, 1989)
   2561..3658    +  CDS            malE (fragment): MALE_ECO57 - Experimental evidence at protein level: Swiss-Prot protein existence level 1. Part of the ABC transporter complex MalEFGK involved in maltose/maltodextrin import. Binds maltose and higher maltodextrins. From Escherichia coli O157:H7.
   3707..3723    +  CDS            capTEV™ (fragment): composite tag for in vivo biotinylation, TEV protease cleavage, and 6xHis tagging
   3746..3763    +  CDS            9xHis (fragment): 9xHis affinity tag
   3773..3822    +  CDS            SET1 (fragment): solubility-enhancement tag derived from T7 phage gene 10B
   3830..3877    +  terminator     T7 terminator: transcription terminator for bacteriophage T7 RNA polymerase
   3914..4342    +  rep_origin     f1 ori (sequence partly withheld): f1 bacteriophage origin of replication; arrow indicates direction of (+) strand synthesis
   4395..4499    +  promoter       AmpR promoter: bla
   4500..5360    +  CDS            AmpR: β-lactamase; bla; confers resistance to ampicillin, carbenicillin, and related antibiotics
   5531..6119    +  rep_origin     ori: high-copy-number ColE1/pMB1/pBR322/pUC origin of replication
   6305..6444    -  misc_feature   bom: basis of mobility region from pBR322
>Addgene plasmid #38006 | pET-21a(+)/MBP-His | addgene full sequence | sequence record 499774 | Addgene Long Read Sequencing Result
TCAGAGGTTTTCACCGTCATCACCGAAACGCGCGAGGCAGCTGCGGTAAAGCTCATCAGCGTGGTCGTGA
AGCGATTCACAGATGTCTGCCTGTTCATCCGCGTCCAGCTCGTTGAGTTTCTCCAGAAGCGTTAATGTCT
GGCTTCTGATAAAGCGGGCCATGTTAAGGGCGGTTTTTTCCTGTTTGGTCACTGATGCCTCCGTGTAAGG
GGGATTTCTGTTCATGGGGGTAATGATACCGATGAAACGAGAGAGGATGCTCACGATACGGGTTACTGAT
GATGAACATGCCCGGTTACTGGAACGTTGTGAGGGTAAACAACTGGCGGTATGGATGCGGCGGGACCAGA
GAAAAATCACTCAGGGTCAATGCCAGCGCTTCGTTAATACAGATGTAGGTGTTCCACAGGGTAGCCAGCA
GCATCCTGCGATGCAGATCCGGAACATAATGGTGCAGGGCGCTGACTTCCGCGTTTCCAGACTTTACGAA
ACACGGAAACCGAAGACCATTCATGTTGTTGCTCAGGTCGCAGACGTTTTGCAGCAGCAGTCGCTTCACG
TTCGCTCGCGTATCGGTGATTCATTCTGCTAACCAGTAAGGCAACCCCGCCAGCCTAGCCGGGTCCTCAA
CGACAGGAGCACGATCATGCGCACCCGTGGGGCCGCCATGCCGGCGATAATGGCCTGCTTCTCGCCGAAA
CGTTTGGTGGCGGGACCAGTGACGAAGGCTTGAGCGAGGGCGTGCAAGATTCCGAATACCGCAAGCGACA
GGCCGATCATCGTCGCGCTCCAGCGAAAGCGGTCCTCGCCGAAAATGACCCAGAGCGCTGCCGGCACCTG
TCCTACGAGTTGCATGATAAAGAAGACAGTCATAAGTGCGGCGACGATAGTCATGCCCCGCGCCCACCGG
AAGGAGCTGACTGGGTTGAAGGCTCTCAAGGGCATCGGTCGAGATCCCGGTGCCTAATGAGTGAGCTAAC
TTACATTAATTGCGTTGCGCTCACTGCCCGCTTTCCAGTCGGGAAACCTGTCGTGCCAGCTGCATTAATG
AATCGGCCAACGCGCGGGGAGAGGCGGTTTGCGTATTGGGCGCCAGGGTGGTTTTTCTTTTCACCAGTGA
GACGGGCAACAGCTGATTGCCCTTCACCGCCTGGCCCTGAGAGAGTTGCAGCAAGCGGTCCACGCTGGTT
TGCCCCAGCAGGCGAAAATCCTGTTTGATGGTGGTTAACGGCGGGATATAACATGAGCTGTCTTCGGTAT
CGTCGTATCCCACTACCGAGATATCCGCACCAACGCGCAGCCCGGACTCGGTAATGGCGCGCATTGCGCC
CAGCGCCATCTGATCGTTGGCAACCAGCATCGCAGTGGGAACGATGCCCTCATTCAGCATTTGCATGGTT
TGTTGAAAACCGGACATGGCACTCCAGTCGCCTTCCCGTTCCGCTATCGGCTGAATTTGATTGCGAGTGA
GATATTTATGCCAGCCAGCCAGACGCAGACGCGCCGAGACAGAACTTAATGGGCCCGCTAACAGCGCGAT
TTGCTGGTGACCCAATGCGACCAGATGCTCCACGCCCAGTCGCGTACCGTCTTCATGGGAGAAAATAATA
CTGTTGATGGGTGTCTGGTCAGAGACATCAAGAAATAACGCCGGAACATTAGTGCAGGCAGCTTCCACAG
CAATGGCATCCTGGTCATCCAGCGGATAGTTAATGATCAGCCCACTGACGCGTTGCGCGAGAAGATTGTG
CACCGCCGCTTTACAGGCTTCGACGCCGCTTCGTTCTACCATCGACACCACCACGCTGGCACCCAGTTGA
TCGGCGCGAGATTTAATCGCCGCGACAATTTGCGACGGCGCGTGCAGGGCCAGACTGGAGGTGGCAACGC
CAATCAGCAACGACTGTTTGCCCGCCAGTTGTTGTGCCACGCGGTTGGGAATGTAATTCAGCTCCGCCAT
CGCCGCTTCCACTTTTTCCCGCGTTTTCGCAGAAACGTGGCTGGCCTGGTTCACCACGCGGGAAACGGTC
TGATAAGAGACACCGGCATACTCTGCGACATCGTATAACGTTACTGGTTTCACATTCACCACCCTGAATT
GACTCTCTTCCGGGCGCTATCATGCCATACCGCGAAAGGTTTTGCGCCATTCGATGGTGTCCGGGATCTC
GACGCTCTCCCTTATGCGACTCCTGCATTAGGAAGCAGCCCAGTAGTAGGTTGAGGCCGTTGAGCACCGC
CGCCGCAAGGAATGGTGCATGCAAGGAGATGGCGCCCAACAGTCCCCCGGCCACGGGGCCTGCCACCATA
CCCACGCCGAAACAAGCGCTCATGAGCCCGAAGTGGCGAGCCCGATCTTCCCCATCGGTGATGTCGGCGA
TATAGGCGCCAGCAACCGCACCTGTGGCGCCGGTGATGCCGGCCACGATGCGTCCGGCGTAGAGGATCGA
GATCTCGATCCCGCGAAATTAATACGACTCACTATAGGGGAATTGTGAGCGGATAACAATTCCCCTCTAG
AAATAATTTTGTTTAACTTTAAGAAGGAGATATACATATGAAAATCGAAGAAGGCAAACTGGTCATCTGG
ATCAATGGCGACAAAGGCTACAATGGTCTGGCGGAAGTGGGCAAAAAATTCGAAAAAGATACCGGCATTA
AAGTGACGGTTGAACATCCGGACAAACTGGAAGAAAAATTTCCGCAGGTGGCAGCAACCGGTGATGGTCC
GGACATTATCTTTTGGGCGCACGATCGTTTCGGCGGTTATGCACAGTCTGGCCTGCTGGCTGAAATCACC
CCGGATAAAGCCTTTCAAGACAAACTGTACCCGTTCACGTGGGATGCAGTGCGCTATAATGGTAAACTGA
TTGCGTACCCGATCGCCGTTGAAGCACTGTCCCTGATTTATAACAAAGATCTGCTGCCGAATCCGCCGAA
AACCTGGGAAGAAATCCCGGCGCTGGACAAAGAACTGAAAGCGAAGGGTAAATCAGCCCTGATGTTTAAC
CTGCAGGAACCGTATTTCACGTGGCCGCTGATTGCAGCTGATGGCGGTTACGCGTTCAAATACGAAAACG
GCAAATACGATATCAAAGACGTCGGTGTGGATAACGCGGGCGCCAAAGCAGGTCTGACCTTTCTGGTCGA
CCTGATTAAAAACAAACACATGAATGCGGATACGGACTATTCGATCGCCGAAGCGGCCTTCAATAAAGGC
GAAACCGCAATGACGATTAACGGTCCGTGGGCTTGGTCCAATATCGATACCTCAAAAGTTAACTACGGCG
TTACCGTCCTGCCGACGTTTAAAGGTCAACCGAGCAAACCGTTCGTGGGCGTTCTGTCGGCCGGTATTAA
CGCAGCTAGCCCGAATAAAGAACTGGCAAAAGAATTTCTGGAAAATTATCTGCTGACCGATGAAGGCCTG
GAAGCGGTTAACAAAGACAAACCGCTGGGTGCTGTCGCGCTGAAAAGCTATGAAGAAGAACTGGTGAAAG
ATCCGCGTATTGCGGCCACCATGGAAAATGCCCAGAAAGGCGAAATTATGCCGAACATCCCGCAAATGTC
TGCTTTCTGGTATGCGGTCCGTACGGCCGTGATCAATGCAGCTAGTGGTCGCCAGACCGTTGATGAAGCA
CTGAAAGACGCTCAAACGAACAGCTCTAGTAATAATAATAATAACAATAACAATAATAATCTGGGTCATC
ATCATCATCATCACTAATAAGCGGCCGCACTCGAGCACCACCACCACCACCACTGAGATCCGGCTGCTAA
CAAAGCCCGAAAGGAAGCTGAGTTGGCTGCTGCCACCGCTGAGCAATAACTAGCATAACCCCTTGGGGCC
TCTAAACGGGTCTTGAGGGGTTTTTTGCTGAAAGGAGGAACTATATCCGGATTGGCGAATGGG
[124 nt withheld, positions 3914-4037]
C
[91 nt withheld, positions 4039-4129]
A
[49 nt withheld, positions 4131-4179]
CCTTTGACGTTGGAGTCCACGTTCTTT
[37 nt withheld, positions 4207-4243]
ACCCTATCTCGGTCTATTCTTTTGATTTATAAGGGATTTTGCCGATTTCGGCCTATTGGTTAAAAAATGA
GCTGATTTAACAAAAATTTAACGCGAATTTTAACAAAATATTAACGCTTACAATTTAGGTGGCACTTTTC
GGGGAAATGTGCGCGGAACCCCTATTTGTTTATTTTTCTAAATACATTCAAATATGTATCCGCTCATGAG
ACAATAACCCTGATAAATGCTTCAATAATATTGAAAAAGGAAGAGTATGAGTATTCAACATTTCCGTGTC
GCCCTTATTCCCTTTTTTGCGGCATTTTGCCTTCCTGTTTTTGCTCACCCAGAAACGCTGGTGAAAGTAA
AAGATGCTGAAGATCAGTTGGGTGCACGAGTGGGTTACATCGAACTGGATCTCAACAGCGGTAAGATCCT
TGAGAGTTTTCGCCCCGAAGAACGTTTTCCAATGATGAGCACTTTTAAAGTTCTGCTATGTGGCGCGGTA
TTATCCCGTATTGACGCCGGGCAAGAGCAACTCGGTCGCCGCATACACTATTCTCAGAATGACTTGGTTG
AGTACTCACCAGTCACAGAAAAGCATCTTACGGATGGCATGACAGTAAGAGAATTATGCAGTGCTGCCAT
AACCATGAGTGATAACACTGCGGCCAACTTACTTCTGACAACGATCGGAGGACCGAAGGAGCTAACCGCT
TTTTTGCACAACATGGGGGATCATGTAACTCGCCTTGATCGTTGGGAACCGGAGCTGAATGAAGCCATAC
CAAACGACGAGCGTGACACCACGATGCCTGCAGCAATGGCAACAACGTTGCGCAAACTATTAACTGGCGA
ACTACTTACTCTAGCTTCCCGGCAACAATTAATAGACTGGATGGAGGCGGATAAAGTTGCAGGACCACTT
CTGCGCTCGGCCCTTCCGGCTGGCTGGTTTATTGCTGATAAATCTGGAGCCGGTGAGCGTGGGTCTCGCG
GTATCATTGCAGCACTGGGGCCAGATGGTAAGCCCTCCCGTATCGTAGTTATCTACACGACGGGGAGTCA
GGCAACTATGGATGAACGAAATAGACAGATCGCTGAGATAGGTGCCTCACTGATTAAGCATTGGTAACTG
TCAGACCAAGTTTACTCATATATACTTTAGATTGATTTAAAACTTCATTTTTAATTTAAAAGGATCTAGG
TGAAGATCCTTTTTGATAATCTCATGACCAAAATCCCTTAACGTGAGTTTTCGTTCCACTGAGCGTCAGA
CCCCGTAGAAAAGATCAAAGGATCTTCTTGAGATCCTTTTTTTCTGCGCGTAATCTGCTGCTTGCAAACA
AAAAAACCACCGCTACCAGCGGTGGTTTGTTTGCCGGATCAAGAGCTACCAACTCTTTTTCCGAAGGTAA
CTGGCTTCAGCAGAGCGCAGATACCAAATACTGTCCTTCTAGTGTAGCCGTAGTTAGGCCACCACTTCAA
GAACTCTGTAGCACCGCCTACATACCTCGCTCTGCTAATCCTGTTACCAGTGGCTGCTGCCAGTGGCGAT
AAGTCGTGTCTTACCGGGTTGGACTCAAGACGATAGTTACCGGATAAGGCGCAGCGGTCGGGCTGAACGG
GGGGTTCGTGCACACAGCCCAGCTTGGAGCGAACGACCTACACCGAACTGAGATACCTACAGCGTGAGCT
ATGAGAAAGCGCCACGCTTCCCGAAGGGAGAAAGGCGGACAGGTATCCGGTAAGCGGCAGGGTCGGAACA
GGAGAGCGCACGAGGGAGCTTCCAGGGGGAAACGCCTGGTATCTTTATAGTCCTGTCGGGTTTCGCCACC
TCTGACTTGAGCGTCGATTTTTGTGATGCTCGTCAGGGGGGCGGAGCCTATGGAAAAACGCCAGCAACGC
GGCCTTTTTACGGTTCCTGGCCTTTTGCTGGCCTTTTGCTCACATGTTCTTTCCTGCGTTATCCCCTGAT
TCTGTGGATAACCGTATTACCGCCTTTGAGTGAGCTGATACCGCTCGCCGCAGCCGAACGACCGAGCGCA
GCGAGTCAGTGAGCGAGGAAGCGGAAGAGCGCCTGATGCGGTATTTTCTCCTTACGCATCTGTGCGGTAT
TTCACACCGCAATGGTGCACTCTCAGTACAATCTGCTCTGATGCCGCATAGTTAAGCCAGTATACACTCC
GCTATCGCTACGTGACTGGGTCATGGCTGCGCCCCGACACCCGCCAACACCCGCTGACGCGCCCTGACGG
GCTTGTCTGCTCCCGGCATCCGCTTACAGACAAGCTGTGACCGTCTCCGGGAGCTGCATGTG
