>Addgene plasmid #38006 | pET-21a(+)/MBP-His | depositor partial sequence | sequence record 47542 | Insert sequence
CATATGAAAATCGAAGAAGGCAAACTGGTCATCTGGATCAATGGCGACAAAGGCTACAATGGTCTGGCGG
AAGTGGGCAAAAAATTCGAAAAAGATACCGGCATTAAAGTGACGGTTGAACATCCGGACAAACTGGAAGA
AAAATTTCCGCAGGTGGCAGCAACCGGTGATGGTCCGGACATTATCTTTTGGGCGCACGATCGTTTCGGC
GGTTATGCACAGTCTGGCCTGCTGGCTGAAATCACCCCGGATAAAGCCTTTCAAGACAAACTGTACCCGT
TCACGTGGGATGCAGTGCGCTATAATGGTAAACTGATTGCGTACCCGATCGCCGTTGAAGCACTGTCCCT
GATTTATAACAAAGATCTGCTGCCGAATCCGCCGAAAACCTGGGAAGAAATCCCGGCGCTGGACAAAGAA
CTGAAAGCGAAGGGTAAATCAGCCCTGATGTTTAACCTGCAGGAACCGTATTTCACGTGGCCGCTGATTG
CAGCTGATGGCGGTTACGCGTTCAAATACGAAAACGGCAAATACGATATCAAAGACGTCGGTGTGGATAA
CGCGGGCGCCAAAGCAGGTCTGACCTTTCTGGTCGACCTGATTAAAAACAAACACATGAATGCGGATACG
GACTATTCGATCGCCGAAGCGGCCTTCAATAAAGGCGAAACCGCAATGACGATTAACGGTCCGTGGGCTT
GGTCCAATATCGATACCTCAAAAGTTAACTACGGCGTTACCGTCCTGCCGACGTTTAAAGGTCAACCGAG
CAAACCGTTCGTGGGCGTTCTGTCGGCCGGTATTAACGCAGCTAGCCCGAATAAAGAACTGGCAAAAGAA
TTTCTGGAAAATTATCTGCTGACCGATGAAGGCCTGGAAGCGGTTAACAAAGACAAACCGCTGGGTGCTG
TCGCGCTGAAAAGCTATGAAGAAGAACTGGTGAAAGATCCGCGTATTGCGGCCACCATGGAAAATGCCCA
GAAAGGCGAAATTATGCCGAACATCCCGCAAATGTCTGCTTTCTGGTATGCGGTCCGTACGGCCGTGATC
AATGCAGCTAGTGGTCGCCAGACCGTTGATGAAGCACTGAAAGACGCTCAAACGAACAGCTCTAGTAATA
ATAATAATAACAATAACAATAATAATCTGGGTCATCATCATCATCATCACTAATAAGCGGCCGC
