>Addgene plasmid #38006 | pET-21a(+)/MBP-His | addgene partial sequence | sequence record 50591 | T7-term
CTTTGTTAGCAGCCGGATCTCAGTGGTGGTGGTGGTGGTGCTCGAGTGCGGCCGCTTATTAGTGATGATG
ATGATGATGACCCAGATTATTATTGTTATTGTTATTATTATTATTACTAGAGCTGTTCGTTTGAGCGTCT
TTCAGTGCTTCATCAACGGTCTGGCGACCACTAGCTGCATTGATCACGGCCGTACGGACCGCATACCAGA
AAGCAGACATTTGCGGGATGTTCGGCATAATTTCGCCTTTCTGGGCATTTTCCATGGTGGCCGCAATACG
CGGATCTTTCACCAGTTCTTCTTCATAGCTTTTCAGCGCGACAGCACCCAGCGGTTTGTCTTTGTTAACC
GCTTCCAGGCCTTCATCGGTCAGCAGATAATTTTCCAGAAATTCTTTTGCCAGTTCTTTATTCGGGCTAG
CTGCGTTAATACCGGCCGACAGAACGCCCACGAACGGTTTGCTCGGTTGACCTTTAAACGTCGGCAGGAC
GGTAACGCCGTAGTTAACTTTTGAGGTATCGATATTGGACCAAGCCCACGGACCGTTAATCGTCATTGCG
GTTTCGCCTTTATTGAAGGCCGCTTCGGCGATCGAATAGTCCGTATCCGCATTCATGTGTTTGTTTTTAA
TCAGGTCGACCAGAAAGGTCAGACCTGCTTTGGCGCCCGCGTTATCCACACCGACGTCTTTGATATCGTA
TTTGCCGTTTTCGTATTTGAACGCGTAACCGCCATCAGCTGCAATCAGCGGCCACGTGAAATACGGTTCC
TGCAGGTTAAACATCAGGGCTGATTTACCCTTCGCTTTCAGTTCTTTGTCCAGCGCCGGG
