>Addgene plasmid #38006 | pET-21a(+)/MBP-His | addgene partial sequence | sequence record 50592 | T7 5'-TAATACGACTCACTATAGGG-3'
ATTTTGTTTAACTTTAAGAAGGAGATATACATATGAAAATCGAAGAAGGCAAACTGGTCATCTGGATCAA
TGGCGACAAAGGCTACAATGGTCTGGCGGAAGTGGGCAAAAAATTCGAAAAAGATACCGGCATTAAAGTG
ACGGTTGAACATCCGGACAAACTGGAAGAAAAATTTCCGCAGGTGGCAGCAACCGGTGATGGTCCGGACA
TTATCTTTTGGGCGCACGATCGTTTCGGCGGTTATGCACAGTCTGGCCTGCTGGCTGAAATCACCCCGGA
TAAAGCCTTTCAAGACAAACTGTACCCGTTCACGTGGGATGCAGTGCGCTATAATGGTAAACTGATTGCG
TACCCGATCGCCGTTGAAGCACTGTCCCTGATTTATAACAAAGATCTGCTGCCGAATCCGCCGAAAACCT
GGGAAGAAATCCCGGCGCTGGACAAAGAACTGAAAGCGAAGGGTAAATCAGCCCTGATGTTTAACCTGCA
GGAACCGTATTTCACGTGGCCGCTGATTGCAGCTGATGGCGGTTACGCGTTCAAATACGAAAACGGCAAA
TACGATATCAAAGACGTCGGTGTGGATAACGCGGGCGCCAAAGCAGGTCTGACCTTTCTGGTCGACCTGA
TTAAAAACAAACACATGAATGCGGATACGGACTATTCGATCGCCGAAGCGGCCTTCAATAAAGGCGAAAC
CGCAATGACGATTAACGGTCCGTGGGCTTGGTCCAATATCGATACCTCAAAAGTTAACTACGGCGTTACC
GTCCTGCCGACGTTTAAAGGTCAACCGAGCAAACCGTTCGTGGGCGTTCT
